>Addgene plasmid #75134 | pcDNA3-N-Flag-ASC1 | addgene full sequence | sequence record 192740 | Addgene NGS Result
GACGGATCGGGAGATCTCCCGATCCCCTATGGTGCACTCTCAGTACAATCTGCTCTGATGCCGCATAGTT
AAGCCAGTATCTGCTCCCTGCTTGTGTGTTGGAGGTCGCTGAGTAGTGCGCGAGCAAAATTTAAGCTACA
ACAAGGCAAGGCTTGACCGACAATTGCATGAAGAATCTGCTTAGGGTTAGGCGTTTTGCGCTGCTTCGCG
ATGTACGGGCCAGATATACGCGTTGACATTGATTATTGACTAGTTATTAATAGTAATCAATTACGGGGTC
ATTAGTTCATAGCCCATATATGGAGTTCCGCGTTACATAACTTACGGTAAATGGCCCGCCTGGCTGACCG
CCCAACGACCCCCGCCCATTGACGTCAATAATGACGTATGTTCCCATAGTAACGCCAATAGGGACTTTCC
ATTGACGTCAATGGGTGGAGTATTTACGGTAAACTGCCCACTTGGCAGTACATCAAGTGTATCATATGCC
AAGTACGCCCCCTATTGACGTCAATGACGGTAAATGGCCCGCCTGGCATTATGCCCAGTACATGACCTTA
TGGGACTTTCCTACTTGGCAGTACATCTACGTATTAGTCATCGCTATTACCATGGTGATGCGGTTTTGGC
AGTACATCAATGGGCGTGGATAGCGGTTTGACTCACGGGGATTTCCAAGTCTCCACCCCATTGACGTCAA
TGGGAGTTTGTTTTGGCACCAAAATCAACGGGACTTTCCAAAATGTCGTAACAACTCCGCCCCATTGACG
CAAATGGGCGGTAGGCGTGTACGGTGGGAGGTCTATATAAGCAGAGCTCTCTGGCTAACTAGAGAACCCA
CTGCTTACTGGCTTATCGAAATTAATACGACTCACTATAGGGAGACCCAAGCTTGGTACCGAGCTCGGAT
CGCCCACCATGGACTACAAAGACGATGACGATAAAATCGATATCGAATTCATGGGGCGGGCACGAGATGC
CATCCTGGACGCTCTTGAAAACTTGTCAGGGGATGAACTCAAAAAGTCCAAGATGAAGCTGCTGACAGTG
CAACTGCGAGAAGGCTATGGGCGCATCCCACGCGGGGCCCTGCTGCAGATGGACGCCATAGATCTCACTG
ACAAACTTGTCAGCTACTATCTGGAGTCGTATGGCTTGGAGCTCACAATGACTGTGCTTAGAGACATGGG
CTTACAGGAGCTGGCTGAGCAGCTGCAAACGACTAAAGAAGAGTCTGGAGCTGTGGCAGCTGCAGCCAGT
GTCCCTGCTCAGAGTACAGCCAGAACAGGACACTTTGTGGACCAGCACAGGCAAGCACTCATTGCCAGGG
TCACAGAAGTGGACGGAGTGCTGGATGCTTTGCATGGCAGTGTGCTGACTGAAGGACAGTACCAGGCAGT
TCGTGCAGAGACCACCAGCCAAGACAAGATGAGGAAGCTCTTCAGCTTTGTTCCATCCTGGAACCTGACC
TGCAAGGACTCCCTCCTCCAGGCCTTGAAGGAAATACATCCCTACTTGGTGATGGACCTGGAGCAGAGCT
GACTCGAGCATGCATCTAGAGGGCCCTATTCTATAGTGTCACCTAAATGCTAGAGCTCGCTGATCAGCCT
CGACTGTGCCTTCTAGTTGCCAGCCATCTGTTGTTTGCCCCTCCCCCGTGCCTTCCTTGACCCTGGAAGG
TGCCACTCCCACTGTCCTTTCCTAATAAAATGAGGAAATTGCATCGCATTGTCTGAGTAGGTGTCATTCT
ATTCTGGGGGGTGGGGTGGGGCAGGACAGCAAGGGGGAGGATTGGGAAGACAATAGCAGGCATGCTGGGG
ATGCGGTGGGCTCTATGGCTTCTGAGGCGGAAAGAACCAGCTGGGGCTCTAGGGGGTATCCCC
[124 nt withheld, positions 1884-2007]
C
[91 nt withheld, positions 2009-2099]
A
[49 nt withheld, positions 2101-2149]
CCTTTGACGTTGGAGTCCACGTTCTTT
[37 nt withheld, positions 2177-2213]
ACCCTATCTCGGTCTATTCTTTTGATTTATAAGGGATTTTGCCGATTTCGGCCTATTGGTTAAAAAATGA
GCTGATTTAACAAAAATTTAACGCGAATTAATTCTGTGGAATGTGTGTCAGTTAGGGTGTGGAAAGTCCC
CAGGCTCCCCAGCAGGCAGAAGTATGCAAAGCATGCATCTCAATTAGTCAGCAACCAGGTGTGGAAAGTC
CCCAGGCTCCCCAGCAGGCAGAAGTATGCAAAGCATGCATCTCAATTAGTCAGCAACCATAGTCCCGCCC
CTAACTCCGCCCATCCCGCCCCTAACTCCGCCCAGTTCCGCCCATTCTCCGCCCCATGGCTGACTAATTT
TTTTTATTTATGCAGAGGCCGAGGCCGCCTCTGCCTCTGAGCTATTCCAGAAGTAGTGAGGAGGCTTTTT
TGGAGGCCTAGGCTTTTGCAAAAAGCTCCCGGGAGCTTGTATATCCATTTTCGGATCTGATCAAGAGACA
GGATGAGGATCGTTTCGCATGATTGAACAAGATGGATTGCACGCAGGTTCTCCGGCCGCTTGGGTGGAGA
GGCTATTCGGCTATGACTGGGCACAACAGACAATCGGCTGCTCTGATGCCGCCGTGTTCCGGCTGTCAGC
GCAGGGGCGCCCGGTTCTTTTTGTCAAGACCGACCTGTCCGGTGCCCTGAATGAACTGCAGGACGAGGCA
GCGCGGCTATCGTGGCTGGCCACGACGGGCGTTCCTTGCGCAGCTGTGCTCGACGTTGTCACTGAAGCGG
GAAGGGACTGGCTGCTATTGGGCGAAGTGCCGGGGCAGGATCTCCTGTCATCTCACCTTGCTCCTGCCGA
GAAAGTATCCATCATGGCTGATGCAATGCGGCGGCTGCATACGCTTGATCCGGCTACCTGCCCATTCGAC
CACCAAGCGAAACATCGCATCGAGCGAGCACGTACTCGGATGGAAGCCGGTCTTGTCGATCAGGATGATC
TGGACGAAGAGCATCAGGGGCTCGCGCCAGCCGAACTGTTCGCCAGGCTCAAGGCGCGCATGCCCGACGG
CGAGGATCTCGTCGTGACCCATGGCGATGCCTGCTTGCCGAATATCATGGTGGAAAATGGCCGCTTTTCT
GGATTCATCGACTGTGGCCGGCTGGGTGTGGCGGACCGCTATCAGGACATAGCGTTGGCTACCCGTGATA
TTGCTGAAGAGCTTGGCGGCGAATGGGCTGACCGCTTCCTCGTGCTTTACGGTATCGCCGCTCCCGATTC
GCAGCGCATCGCCTTCTATCGCCTTCTTGACGAGTTCTTCTGAGCGGGACTCTGGGGTTCGAAATGACCG
ACCAAGCGACGCCCAACCTGCCATCACGAGATTTCGATTCCACCGCCGCCTTCTATGAAAGGTTGGGCTT
CGGAATCGTTTTCCGGGACGCCGGCTGGATGATCCTCCAGCGCGGGGATCTCATGCTGGAGTTCTTCGCC
CACCCCAACTTGTTTATTGCAGCTTATAATGGTTACAAATAAAGCAATAGCATCACAAATTTCACAAATA
AAGCATTTTTTTCACTGCATTCTAGTTGTGGTTTGTCCAAACTCATCAATGTATCTTATCATGTCTGTAT
ACCGTCGACCTCTAGCTAGAGCTTGGCGTAATCATGGTCATAGCTGTTTCCTGTGTGAAATTGTTATCCG
CTCACAATTCCACACAACATACGAGCCGGAAGCATAAAGTGTAAAGCCTGGGGTGCCTAATGAGTGAGCT
AACTCACATTAATTGCGTTGCGCTCACTGCCCGCTTTCCAGTCGGGAAACCTGTCGTGCCAGCTGCATTA
ATGAATCGGCCAACGCGCGGGGAGAGGCGGTTTGCGTATTGGGCGCTCTTCCGCTTCCTCGCTCACTGAC
TCGCTGCGCTCGGTCGTTCGGCTGCGGCGAGCGGTATCAGCTCACTCAAAGGCGGTAATACGGTTATCCA
CAGAATCAGGGGATAACGCAGGAAAGAACATGTGAGCAAAAGGCCAGCAAAAGGCCAGGAACCGTAAAAA
GGCCGCGTTGCTGGCGTTTTTCCATAGGCTCCGCCCCCCTGACGAGCATCACAAAAATCGACGCTCAAGT
CAGAGGTGGCGAAACCCGACAGGACTATAAAGATACCAGGCGTTTCCCCCTGGAAGCTCCCTCGTGCGCT
CTCCTGTTCCGACCCTGCCGCTTACCGGATACCTGTCCGCCTTTCTCCCTTCGGGAAGCGTGGCGCTTTC
TCATAGCTCACGCTGTAGGTATCTCAGTTCGGTGTAGGTCGTTCGCTCCAAGCTGGGCTGTGTGCACGAA
CCCCCCGTTCAGCCCGACCGCTGCGCCTTATCCGGTAACTATCGTCTTGAGTCCAACCCGGTAAGACACG
ACTTATCGCCACTGGCAGCAGCCACTGGTAACAGGATTAGCAGAGCGAGGTATGTAGGCGGTGCTACAGA
GTTCTTGAAGTGGTGGCCTAACTACGGCTACACTAGAAGAACAGTATTTGGTATCTGCGCTCTGCTGAAG
CCAGTTACCTTCGGAAAAAGAGTTGGTAGCTCTTGATCCGGCAAACAAACCACCGCTGGTAGCGGTGGTT
TTTTTGTTTGCAAGCAGCAGATTACGCGCAGAAAAAAAGGATCTCAAGAAGATCCTTTGATCTTTTCTAC
GGGGTCTGACGCTCAGTGGAACGAAAACTCACGTTAAGGGATTTTGGTCATGAGATTATCAAAAAGGATC
TTCACCTAGATCCTTTTAAATTAAAAATGAAGTTTTAAATCAATCTAAAGTATATATGAGTAAACTTGGT
CTGACAGTTACCAATGCTTAATCAGTGAGGCACCTATCTCAGCGATCTGTCTATTTCGTTCATCCATAGT
TGCCTGACTCCCCGTCGTGTAGATAACTACGATACGGGAGGGCTTACCATCTGGCCCCAGTGCTGCAATG
ATACCGCGAGACCCACGCTCACCGGCTCCAGATTTATCAGCAATAAACCAGCCAGCCGGAAGGGCCGAGC
GCAGAAGTGGTCCTGCAACTTTATCCGCCTCCATCCAGTCTATTAATTGTTGCCGGGAAGCTAGAGTAAG
TAGTTCGCCAGTTAATAGTTTGCGCAACGTTGTTGCCATTGCTACAGGCATCGTGGTGTCACGCTCGTCG
TTTGGTATGGCTTCATTCAGCTCCGGTTCCCAACGATCAAGGCGAGTTACATGATCCCCCATGTTGTGCA
AAAAAGCGGTTAGCTCCTTCGGTCCTCCGATCGTTGTCAGAAGTAAGTTGGCCGCAGTGTTATCACTCAT
GGTTATGGCAGCACTGCATAATTCTCTTACTGTCATGCCATCCGTAAGATGCTTTTCTGTGACTGGTGAG
TACTCAACCAAGTCATTCTGAGAATAGTGTATGCGGCGACCGAGTTGCTCTTGCCCGGCGTCAATACGGG
ATAATACCGCGCCACATAGCAGAACTTTAAAAGTGCTCATCATTGGAAAACGTTCTTCGGGGCGAAAACT
CTCAAGGATCTTACCGCTGTTGAGATCCAGTTCGATGTAACCCACTCGTGCACCCAACTGATCTTCAGCA
TCTTTTACTTTCACCAGCGTTTCTGGGTGAGCAAAAACAGGAAGGCAAAATGCCGCAAAAAAGGGAATAA
GGGCGACACGGAAATGTTGAATACTCATACTCTTCCTTTTTCAATATTATTGAAGCATTTATCAGGGTTA
TTGTCTCATGAGCGGATACATATTTGAATGTATTTAGAAAAATAAACAAATAGGGGTTCCGCGCACATTT
CCCCGAAAAGTGCCACCTGACGTC
Features (pLannotate 1.2.2; 22 found; start..end, strand, type, name):
     28..80      -  misc_feature   bom (fragment): basis of mobility region from pBR322
    235..614     +  enhancer       CMV enhancer: human cytomegalovirus immediate early enhancer
    615..818     +  promoter       CMV promoter: human cytomegalovirus (CMV) immediate early promoter
    814..847     +  LTR            5' LTR (truncated) (fragment): truncated 5' long terminal repeat (LTR) from HIV-1
    863..881     +  promoter       T7 promoter: promoter for bacteriophage T7 RNA polymerase
    921..945     +  CDS            3xFLAG (fragment): three tandem FLAG® epitope tags
    961..1539    +  CDS            Pycard: ASC_MOUSE - Also known as Asc. Experimental evidence at protein level: Swiss-Prot protein existence level 1. Functions as key mediator in apoptosis and inflammation. Promotes caspase-mediated apoptosis involving predominantly caspase-8 and also caspase-9 in a probable cell type-specific manner. Involved in activation of the mitochondrial apoptotic pathway, promotes caspase-8- dependent proteolytic maturation of BID independently of FADD in certain cell types and also mediates mitochondrial translocation of BAX and activates BAX-dependent apoptosis coupled to activation of caspase- 9, -2 and -3
   1570..1588    -  promoter       SP6 promoter: promoter for bacteriophage SP6 RNA polymerase
   1614..1838    +  polyA_signal   bGH poly(A) signal: bovine growth hormone polyadenylation signal
   1842..1863    +  promoter       SV40 promoter (fragment): SV40 enhancer and early promoter
   1884..2312    +  rep_origin     f1 ori (sequence partly withheld): f1 bacteriophage origin of replication; arrow indicates direction of (+) strand synthesis
   2326..2655    +  promoter       SV40 promoter: SV40 enhancer and early promoter
   2722..3513    +  CDS            neo: KKA2_KLEPN - Also known as kan, nptII. Experimental evidence at protein level: Swiss-Prot protein existence level 1. Resistance to kanamycin, neomycin, paromomycin, ribostamycin, butirosin and gentamicin B. From Klebsiella pneumoniae.
   3537..3695    +  CDS            ble (fragment): BLE_KLEPN - Experimental evidence at protein level: Swiss-Prot protein existence level 1. Binding protein with a strong affinity to the bleomycin family of antibiotics. Binds to CL990; an antimitotic-antibiotic compound. From Klebsiella pneumoniae.
   3690..3811    +  polyA_signal   SV40 poly(A) signal: SV40 polyadenylation signal
   3884..3900    -  protein_bind   lac operator: The lac repressor binds to the lac operator to inhibit transcription in E. coli. This inhibition can be relieved by adding lactose or isopropyl-β-D-thiogalactopyranoside (IPTG). lac repressor encoded by lacI
   3908..3938    -  promoter       lac promoter: promoter for the E. coli lac operon
   3953..3974    -  protein_bind   CAP binding site: CAP binding activates transcription in the presence of cAMP. E. coli catabolite activator protein
   3987..4079    -  CDS            lacI (fragment): lac repressor; lacI; The lac repressor binds to the lac operator to inhibit transcription in E. coli. This inhibition can be relieved by adding lactose or isopropyl-β-D-thiogalactopyranoside (IPTG).
   4262..4850    -  rep_origin     ori: high-copy-number ColE1/pMB1/pBR322/pUC origin of replication
   5021..5881    -  CDS            AmpR: β-lactamase; bla; confers resistance to ampicillin, carbenicillin, and related antibiotics
   5882..5986    -  promoter       AmpR promoter: bla
