[The description below was written by a language model from this plasmid's Addgene catalogue record and pLannotate feature annotations shown in this document.]
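Description:
pcDNA3-N-Flag-ASC1 is a mammalian expression plasmid built on the pcDNA3 backbone that produces mouse ASC (Pycard, "PYD and CARD domain containing"), the inflammasome adaptor protein, with an N-terminal FLAG epitope. It is propagated in E. coli through a high-copy ColE1/pUC-type origin and selected with ampicillin via the β-lactamase gene. An f1 origin is also present, which allows single-stranded DNA production. For mammalian cells, an SV40 early promoter drives the neomycin phosphotransferase gene, followed by an SV40 polyadenylation signal, so stable transfectants can be selected with G418.

The expression cassette consists of the human CMV immediate-early enhancer and promoter, a short FLAG-coding segment (annotated as a fragment of a 3xFLAG tag, consistent with the FLAG tag listed in the catalogue), the roughly 580 bp Pycard open reading frame, and the bovine growth hormone polyadenylation signal. T7 and SP6 phage promoters flank the insert, as is standard for pcDNA3, and can serve for in vitro transcription or as sequencing primer sites. The small annotated fragments of an HIV-1 LTR, ble, lacI and lac regulatory elements appear to be backbone remnants or short similarity matches rather than functional parts.

The ASC coding sequence carries an F23S substitution detected during repository quality control; the depositor states that it does not affect plasmid function. The sequenced record is 6,017 nt, somewhat larger than the 5,722 bp total listed in the catalogue. The construct is intended for expressing epitope-tagged ASC in transfected mammalian cells. The associated work concerns NLRP3 inflammasome activation, where a FLAG tag would allow antibody-based detection or pull-down of ASC.
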