Addgene plasmid #75134: pcDNA3-N-Flag-ASC1
Purpose: Expresses N-terminal Flag-tagged ASC1 in mammalian cells
Depositing lab: Bruce Beutler. Depositing organization: University of Texas Southwestern Medical Center. Publication: NLRP3 activation and mitosis are mutually exclusive events coordinated by NEK7, a new inflammasome component. Shi H, Wang Y, Li X, Zhan X, Tang M, Fina M, Su L, Pratt D, Bu CH, Hildebrand S, Lyon S, Scott L, Quan J, Sun Q, Russell J, Arnett S, Jurek P, Chen D, Kravchenko VV, Mathison JC, Moresco EM, Monson NL, Ulevitch RJ, Beutler B. Nat Immunol. 2016 Mar;17(3):250-8. doi: 10.1038/ni.3333. Epub 2015 Dec 7. PubMed 26642356.
Backbone
  Vector backbone: pcDNA3
  Backbone size w/o insert (bp): 5446
  Total vector size (bp): 5722
  Vector type: Mammalian Expression
  Selectable markers: Neomycin (select with G418)
Growth in bacteria
  Bacterial resistance: Ampicillin, 100 μg/mL
  Growth temperature: 37°C
  Growth strain: DH5alpha
  Copy number: Unknown
Gene/Insert
  Gene/Insert name: PYD and CARD domain containing (alt names: Pycard; Asc)
  Species: M. musculus (mouse)
  Insert size (bp): 582
  Mutation: F23S (please see depositor comments below)
  GenBank ID: NM_023258
  Entrez Gene: Pycard (a.k.a. 9130417A21Rik, Asc, CARD5, TMS-1, TNS1, masc)
  Promoter: CMV
  Tag / fusion protein: FLAG (N terminal on insert)
  Cloning method: Unknown
  Sequencing primers: 5′ CMV-F
Terms and licenses: Academic/Nonprofit Terms; Industry Terms: Not Available to Industry
Depositor comments: Please note that mutation F23S in ASC1 was found during Addgene's quality control. The depositor noted that this mutation does NOT affect plasmid function.
How to cite: pcDNA3-N-Flag-ASC1 was a gift from Bruce Beutler (Addgene plasmid # 75134 ; http://n2t.net/addgene:75134 ; RRID:Addgene_75134)
