>Addgene plasmid #75134 | pcDNA3-N-Flag-ASC1 | addgene partial sequence | sequence record 146574 | CMV-F 5'-CGCAAATGGGCGGTAGGCGTG-3'
ACTAGAGAACCCACTGCTTACTGGCTTATCGAAATTAATACGACTCACTATAGGGAGACCCAAGCTTACC
ATGGGATACCCCTACGACGTCCCCGACTACGCCGGATCCGAATTCATGGGGCGGGCACGAGATGCCATCC
TGGACGCTCTTGAAAACTTGTCAGGGGATGAACTCAAAAAGTCCAAGATGAAGCTGCTGACAGTGCAACT
GCGAGAAGGCTATGGGCGCATCCCACGCGGGGCCCTGCTGCAGATGGACGCCATAGATCTCACTGACAAA
CTTGTCAGCTACTATCTGGAGTCGTATGGCTTGGAGCTCACAATGACTGTGCTTAGAGACATGGGCTTAC
AGGAGCTGGCTGAGCAGCTGCAAACGACTAAAGAAGAGTCTGGAGCTGTGGCAGCTGCAGCCAGTGTCCC
TGCTCAGAGTACAGCCAGAACAGGACACTTTGTGGACCAGCACAGGCAAGCACTCATTGCCAGGGTCACA
GAAGTGGACGGAGTGCTGGATGCTTTGCATGGCAGTGTGCTGACTGAAGGACAGTACCAGGCAGTTCGTG
CAGAGACCACCAGCCAAGACAAGATGAGGAAGCTCT
