>Addgene plasmid #75134 | pcDNA3-N-Flag-ASC1 | addgene partial sequence | sequence record 147268 | BGH-rev 5'-TAGAAGGCACAGTCGAGG-3'
CTATAGAATAGGGCCCTCTAGATGCATGCTCGAGTCAGCTCTGCTCCAGGTCCATCACCAAGTAGGGATG
TATTTCCTTCAAGGCCTGGAGGAGGGAGTCCTTGCAGGTCAGGTTCCAGGATGGAACAAAGCTGAAGAGC
TTCCTCATCTTGTCTTGGCTGGTGGTCTCTGCACGAACTGCCTGGTACTGTCCTTCAGTCAGCACACTGC
CATGCAAAGCATCCAGCACTCCGTCCACTTCTGTGACCCTGGCAATGAGTGCTTGCCTGTGCTGGTCCAC
AAAGTGTCCTGTTCTGGCTGTACTCTGAGCAGGGACACTGGCTGCAGCTGCCACAGCTCCAGACTCTTCT
TTAGTCGTTTGCAGCTGCTCAGCCAGCTCCTGTAAGCCCATGTCTCTAAGCACAGTCATTGTGAGCTCCA
AGCCATACGACTCCAGATAGTAGCTGACAAGTTTGTCAGTGAGATCTATGGCGTCCATCTGCAGCAGGGC
CCCGCGTGGGATGCGCCCATAGCCTTCTCGCAGTTGCACTGTCAGCAGCTTCATCTTGGACTTTTTGAGT
TCATCCCCTGACAAGTTTTCAAGAGCGTCCAGGATGGCATCTCGTGCCCGCCCCATGAATTCGGATCCGG
CGTAGTCGGGGACGTCGTAGGGGTATCCCATGGTAAGCTTGGGTCTCCCTATAGTGAGTCGTATTAATTT
CGATAA
